>Addgene plasmid #117909 | pET51b(+)-NADPH-LUCID-2 (C50 29 nM) | depositor full sequence | sequence record 222700 | pET51b(+)-NADPH-LUCID-2 (C50 29 nM) sequence 6865 bps
TGGCGAATGGG
[124 nt withheld, positions 12-135]
C
[91 nt withheld, positions 137-227]
A
[49 nt withheld, positions 229-277]
CCTTTGACGTTGGAGTCCACGTTCTTT
[37 nt withheld, positions 305-341]
ACCCTATCTCGGTCTATTCTTTTGATTTATAAGGGATTTTGCCGATTTCGGCCTATTGGTTAAAAAATGA
GCTGATTTAACAAAAATTTAACGCGAATTTTAACAAAATATTAACGTTTACAATTTCTGGCGGCACGATG
GCATGAGATTATCAAAAAGGATCTTCACCTAGATCCTTTTAAATTAAAAATGAAGTTTTAAATCAATCTA
AAGTATATATGAGTAAACTTGGTCTGACAGTTACCAATGCTTAATCAGTGAGGCACCTATCTCAGCGATC
TGTCTATTTCGTTCATCCATAGTTGCCTGACTCCCCGTCGTGTAGATAACTACGATACGGGAGGGCTTAC
CATCTGGCCCCAGTGCTGCAATGATACCGCGAGACCCACGCTCACCGGCTCCAGATTTATCAGCAATAAA
CCAGCCAGCCGGAAGGGCCGAGCGCAGAAGTGGTCCTGCAACTTTATCCGCCTCCATCCAGTCTATTAAT
TGTTGCCGGGAAGCTAGAGTAAGTAGTTCGCCAGTTAATAGTTTGCGCAACGTTGTTGCCATTGCTACAG
GCATCGTGGTGTCACGCTCGTCGTTTGGTATGGCTTCATTCAGCTCCGGTTCCCAACGATCAAGGCGAGT
TACATGATCCCCCATGTTGTGCAAAAAAGCGGTTAGCTCCTTCGGTCCTCCGATCGTTGTCAGAAGTAAG
TTGGCCGCAGTGTTATCACTCATGGTTATGGCAGCACTGCATAATTCTCTTACTGTCATGCCATCCGTAA
GATGCTTTTCTGTGACTGGTGAGTACTCAACCAAGTCATTCTGAGAATAGTGTATGCGGCGACCGAGTTG
CTCTTGCCCGGCGTCAATACGGGATAATACCGCGCCACATAGCAGAACTTTAAAAGTGCTCATCATTGGA
AAACGTTCTTCGGGGCGAAAACTCTCAAGGATCTTACCGCTGTTGAGATCCAGTTCGATGTAACCCACTC
GTGCACCCAACTGATCTTCAGCATCTTTTACTTTCACCAGCGTTTCTGGGTGAGCAAAAACAGGAAGGCA
AAATGCCGCAAAAAAGGGAATAAGGGCGACACGGAAATGTTGAATACTCATACTCTTCCTTTTTCAATCA
TGATTGAAGCATTTATCAGGGTTATTGTCTCATGAGCGGATACATATTTGAATGTATTTAGAAAAATAAA
CAAATAGGTCATGACCAAAATCCCTTAACGTGAGTTTTCGTTCCACTGAGCGTCAGACCCCGTAGAAAAG
ATCAAAGGATCTTCTTGAGATCCTTTTTTTCTGCGCGTAATCTGCTGCTTGCAAACAAAAAAACCACCGC
TACCAGCGGTGGTTTGTTTGCCGGATCAAGAGCTACCAACTCTTTTTCCGAAGGTAACTGGCTTCAGCAG
AGCGCAGATACCAAATACTGTCCTTCTAGTGTAGCCGTAGTTAGGCCACCACTTCAAGAACTCTGTAGCA
CCGCCTACATACCTCGCTCTGCTAATCCTGTTACCAGTGGCTGCTGCCAGTGGCGATAAGTCGTGTCTTA
CCGGGTTGGACTCAAGACGATAGTTACCGGATAAGGCGCAGCGGTCGGGCTGAACGGGGGGTTCGTGCAC
ACAGCCCAGCTTGGAGCGAACGACCTACACCGAACTGAGATACCTACAGCGTGAGCTATGAGAAAGCGCC
ACGCTTCCCGAAGGGAGAAAGGCGGACAGGTATCCGGTAAGCGGCAGGGTCGGAACAGGAGAGCGCACGA
GGGAGCTTCCAGGGGGAAACGCCTGGTATCTTTATAGTCCTGTCGGGTTTCGCCACCTCTGACTTGAGCG
TCGATTTTTGTGATGCTCGTCAGGGGGGCGGAGCCTATGGAAAAACGCCAGCAACGCGGCCTTTTTACGG
TTCCTGGCCTTTTGCTGGCCTTTTGCTCACATGTTCTTTCCTGCGTTATCCCCTGATTCTGTGGATAACC
GTATTACCGCCTTTGAGTGAGCTGATACCGCTCGCCGCAGCCGAACGACCGAGCGCAGCGAGTCAGTGAG
CGAGGAAGCGGAAGAGCGCCTGATGCGGTATTTTCTCCTTACGCATCTGTGCGGTATTTCACACCGCATA
TATGGTGCACTCTCAGTACAATCTGCTCTGATGCCGCATAGTTAAGCCAGTATACACTCCGCTATCGCTA
CGTGACTGGGTCATGGCTGCGCCCCGACACCCGCCAACACCCGCTGACGCGCCCTGACGGGCTTGTCTGC
TCCCGGCATCCGCTTACAGACAAGCTGTGACCGTCTCCGGGAGCTGCATGTGTCAGAGGTTTTCACCGTC
ATCACCGAAACGCGCGAGGCAGCTGCGGTAAAGCTCATCAGCGTGGTCGTGAAGCGATTCACAGATGTCT
GCCTGTTCATCCGCGTCCAGCTCGTTGAGTTTCTCCAGAAGCGTTAATGTCTGGCTTCTGATAAAGCGGG
CCATGTTAAGGGCGGTTTTTTCCTGTTTGGTCACTGATGCCTCCGTGTAAGGGGGATTTCTGTTCATGGG
GGTAATGATACCGATGAAACGAGAGAGGATGCTCACGATACGGGTTACTGATGATGAACATGCCCGGTTA
CTGGAACGTTGTGAGGGTAAACAACTGGCGGTATGGATGCGGCGGGACCAGAGAAAAATCACTCAGGGTC
AATGCCAGCGCTTCGTTAATACAGATGTAGGTGTTCCACAGGGTAGCCAGCAGCATCCTGCGATGCAGAT
CCGGAACATAATGGTGCAGGGCGCTGACTTCCGCGTTTCCAGACTTTACGAAACACGGAAACCGAAGACC
ATTCATGTTGTTGCTCAGGTCGCAGACGTTTTGCAGCAGCAGTCGCTTCACGTTCGCTCGCGTATCGGTG
ATTCATTCTGCTAACCAGTAAGGCAACCCCGCCAGCCTAGCCGGGTCCTCAACGACAGGAGCACGATCAT
GCTAGTCATGCCCCGCGCCCACCGGAAGGAGCTGACTGGGTTGAAGGCTCTCAAGGGCATCGGTCGAGAT
CCCGGTGCCTAATGAGTGAGCTAACTTACATTAATTGCGTTGCGCTCACTGCCCGCTTTCCAGTCGGGAA
ACCTGTCGTGCCAGCTGCATTAATGAATCGGCCAACGCGCGGGGAGAGGCGGTTTGCGTATTGGGCGCCA
GGGTGGTTTTTCTTTTCACCAGTGAGACGGGCAACAGCTGATTGCCCTTCACCGCCTGGCCCTGAGAGAG
TTGCAGCAAGCGGTCCACGCTGGTTTGCCCCAGCAGGCGAAAATCCTGTTTGATGGTGGTTAACGGCGGG
ATATAACATGAGCTGTCTTCGGTATCGTCGTATCCCACTACCGAGATGTCCGCACCAACGCGCAGCCCGG
ACTCGGTAATGGCGCGCATTGCGCCCAGCGCCATCTGATCGTTGGCAACCAGCATCGCAGTGGGAACGAT
GCCCTCATTCAGCATTTGCATGGTTTGTTGAAAACCGGACATGGCACTCCAGTCGCCTTCCCGTTCCGCT
ATCGGCTGAATTTGATTGCGAGTGAGATATTTATGCCAGCCAGCCAGACGCAGACGCGCCGAGACAGAAC
TTAATGGGCCCGCTAACAGCGCGATTTGCTGGTGACCCAATGCGACCAGATGCTCCACGCCCAGTCGCGT
ACCGTCTTCATGGGAGAAAATAATACTGTTGATGGGTGTCTGGTCAGAGACATCAAGAAATAACGCCGGA
ACATTAGTGCAGGCAGCTTCCACAGCAATGGCATCCTGGTCATCCAGCGGATAGTTAATGATCAGCCCAC
TGACGCGTTGCGCGAGAAGATTGTGCACCGCCGCTTTACAGGCTTCGACGCCGCTTCGTTCTACCATCGA
CACCACCACGCTGGCACCCAGTTGATCGGCGCGAGATTTAATCGCCGCGACAATTTGCGACGGCGCGTGC
AGGGCCAGACTGGAGGTGGCAACGCCAATCAGCAACGACTGTTTGCCCGCCAGTTGTTGTGCCACGCGGT
TGGGAATGTAATTCAGCTCCGCCATCGCCGCTTCCACTTTTTCCCGCGTTTTCGCAGAAACGTGGCTGGC
CTGGTTCACCACGCGGGAAACGGTCTGATAAGAGACACCGGCATACTCTGCGACATCGTATAACGTTACT
GGTTTCACATTCACCACCCTGAATTGACTCTCTTCCGGGCGCTATCATGCCATACCGCGAAAGGTTTTGC
GCCATTCGATGGTGTCCGGGATCTCGACGCTCTCCCTTATGCGACTCCTGCATTAGGAAGCAGCCCAGTA
GTAGGTTGAGGCCGTTGAGCACCGCCGCCGCAAGGAATGGTGCATGCAAGGAGATGGCGCCCAACAGTCC
CCCGGCCACGGGGCCTGCCACCATACCCACGCCGAAACAAGCGCTCATGAGCCCGAAGTGGCGAGCCCGA
TCTTCCCCATCGGTGATGTCGGCGATATAGGCGCCAGCAACCGCACCTGTGGCGCCGGTGATGCCGGCCA
CGATGCGTCCGGCGTAGAGGATCGAGATCGATCTCGATCCCGCGAAATTAATACGACTCACTATAGGGGA
ATTGTGAGCGGATAACAATTCCCCTCTAGAAATAATTTTGTTTAACTTTAAGAAGGAGATATACCATGGC
AAGCTGGAGCCACCCGCAGTTCGAAAAGGGTGCAGATGACGACGACAAGGTACCGCATATGGATAAAGAC
TGCGAAATGAAACGCACTACCCTGGACAGCCCGCTGGGTAAACTGGAACTGAGCGGTTGCGAGCAGGGCC
TGCACGAAATCATTTTCCTGGGCAAAGGTACGAGCGCTGCGGATGCGGTCGAAGTACCGGCTCCGGCTGC
GGTTCTGGGTGGCCCGGAGCCGCTGATGCAGGCTACCGCATGGCTGAACGCATATTTTCACCAGCCAGAG
GCGATTGAAGAGTTCCCTGTACCGGCCCTGCATCACCCGGTATTTCAGCAGGAATCCTTTACCCGTCAGG
TACTGTGGAAACTGCTGAAAGTAGTGAAATTCGGCGAGGTGATCTCCTATTCCCATCTGGCGGCGCTGGC
TGGCAACCCAGCGGCAACTGCGGCGGTGAAAACCGCTCTGTCTGGTAATCCGGTGCCAATTCTGATCCCG
TGCCACCGTGTGGTTCAGGGCGACCTGGACGTAGGTGGCTACGAAGGCGGCCTGGCTGTGAAAGAATGGC
TGCTGGCGCACGAAGGTCACCGTCTGGGTAAACCAGGCCTGGGCGAATTCCCTCCTCCTCCGCCACCGCC
ACCACCGCCGCCGCCGCCACCACCACCTCCTCCGCCTCCTCCACCACCACCGCCACCGCCTCCACCACCT
GGCGGCCGCATGATCAGTCTGATTGCGGCGTTAGCGGTAGATCGCGTTATCGGCATGGAAAACGCCATGC
CGTGGAACGGTCTGAGCGGCGACCAAATGGGCCAGATCGAAAAAATTTTTAAGGTGGTGTACCCTGTGGA
TGATCATCACTTTAAGGTGATCCTGCACTATGGCACACTGGTAATCGACGGGGTTACGCCGAACATGATC
GACTATTTCGGACGGCCGTATGAAGGCATCGCCGTGTTCGACGGCAAAAAGATCACTGTAACAGGGACCC
TGTGGAACGGCAACAAAATTATCGACGAGCGCCTGATCAACCCCGACGGCTCCCTGCTGTTCCGAGTAAC
CATCAACGGAGTGACCGGCTGGCGGCTGTGCGAACGCATTCTGGCGGGTGGCACCGGTGGCTCTGGCGGT
ACCGGTGGCTCTATGGTCTTCACACTCGAAGATTTCGTTGGGGACTGGCGACAGACAGCCGGCTACAACC
TGGACCAAGTCCTTGAACAGGGAGGTGTGTCCAGTTTGTTTCAGAATCTCGGGGTGTCCGTAACTCCGAT
CCAAAGGATTGTCCTGAGCGGTGAAAATGGGCTGAAGATCGACATCCATGTCATCATCCCGTATGAACTG
CCTGCCGATCTCGCCTGGTTTAAACGCAACACCTTAAATAAACCCGTGATTATGGGCCGCCATACCTGGG
AATCAATCGGTCGTCCGTTGCCAGGACGCAAAAATATTATCCTCAGCAGTCAACCGGGTACGGACGATCG
CGTAACGTGGGTGAAGTCGGTGGATGAAGCCATCGCGGCGTGTGGTGACGTACCAGAAATCATGGTGATT
GGCGGCGGTGCAGTTTATGAACAGTTCTTGCCAAAAGCGCAAAAACTGTATCTGACGCATATCGACGCAG
AAGTGGAAGGCGACACCCATTTCCCGGATTACGAGCCGGATGACTGGGAATCGGTATTCAGCGAATTCCA
CGATGCTGATGCGCAGAACTCTCACAGCTATTGCTTTGAGATTCTGGAGCGGCGGGGAGCTCCGGGCTTC
TCCTCAATTTCCGCTCATCACCACCATCATCACCATCACCACCACTAATTAACCTAGGCTGCTGCCACCG
CTGAGCAATAACTAGCATAACCCCTTGGGGCCTCTAAACGGGTCTTGAGGGGTTTTTTGCTGAAAGGAGG
AACTATATCCGGAT
Features (pLannotate 1.2.2; 23 found; start..end, strand, type, name):
     12..467     +  rep_origin     f1 ori (sequence partly withheld): f1 bacteriophage origin of replication; arrow indicates direction of (+) strand synthesis
    582..1442    -  CDS            AmpR: β-lactamase; bla; confers resistance to ampicillin, carbenicillin, and related antibiotics
   1443..1535    -  promoter       AmpR promoter: bla
   1616..2204    +  rep_origin     ori: high-copy-number ColE1/pMB1/pBR322/pUC origin of replication
   2390..2532    -  misc_feature   bom: basis of mobility region from pBR322
   2634..2825    -  CDS            rop: Rop protein, which maintains plasmids at low copy number; rop
   2842..3222    +  CDS            YPB1_ECOLX: Protein predicted: Swiss-Prot protein existence level 4. From Escherichia coli.
   3284..3348    -  CDS            TcR (fragment): tetracycline efflux protein; tet; confers resistance to tetracycline
   3363..3384    -  protein_bind   CAP binding site: CAP binding activates transcription in the presence of cAMP. E. coli catabolite activator protein
   3397..4479    -  CDS            lacI: lac repressor; lacI; The lac repressor binds to the lac operator to inhibit transcription in E. coli. This inhibition can be relieved by adding lactose or isopropyl-β-D-thiogalactopyranoside (IPTG).
   4480..4557    -  promoter       lacI promoter: lacI
   4565..4844    -  CDS            TcR (fragment): tetracycline efflux protein; tet; confers resistance to tetracycline
   4870..4888    +  promoter       T7 promoter: promoter for bacteriophage T7 RNA polymerase
   4889..4913    +  protein_bind   lac operator: The lac repressor binds to the lac operator to inhibit transcription in E. coli. This inhibition can be relieved by adding lactose or isopropyl-β-D-thiogalactopyranoside (IPTG). lac repressor encoded by lacI
   4928..4950    +  RBS            RBS: efficient ribosome binding site from bacteriophage T7 gene 10 (Olins and Rangwala, 1989)
   4966..4989    +  CDS            Strep-Tag II: peptide that binds Strep-Tactin®, an engineered form of streptavidin
   5020..5565    +  CDS            MGMT (fragment): MGMT_HUMAN - Experimental evidence at protein level: Swiss-Prot protein existence level 1. Involved in the cellular defense against the biological effects of O6-methylguanine (O6-MeG) and O4-methylthymine (O4-MeT) in DNA. Repairs the methylated nucleobase in DNA by stoichiometrically transferring the methyl group to a cysteine residue in the enzyme. This is a suicide reaction: the enzyme is irreversibly inactivated. From Homo sapiens (Human).
   5671..5739    +  CDS            ecDHFR (fragment): E. coli dihydrofolate reductase; folA
   5740..6057    +  CDS            Nluc (fragment): NanoLuc® luciferase human codon-optimized
   6094..6288    +  CDS            Nluc (fragment): NanoLuc® luciferase human codon-optimized
   6289..6696    +  CDS            ecDHFR (fragment): E. coli dihydrofolate reductase; folA
   6768..6785    +  CDS            SET1 (fragment): solubility-enhancement tag derived from T7 phage gene 10B
   6793..6840    +  terminator     T7 terminator: transcription terminator for bacteriophage T7 RNA polymerase
