>Addgene plasmid #117909 | pET51b(+)-NADPH-LUCID-2 (C50 29 nM) | addgene full sequence | sequence record 225683 | Addgene NGS Result
CAAGGAGATGGCGCCCAACAGTCCCCCGGCCACGGGGCCTGCCACCATACCCACGCCGAAACAAGCGCTC
ATGAGCCCGAAGTGGCGAGCCCGATCTTCCCCATCGGTGATGTCGGCGATATAGGCGCCAGCAACCGCAC
CTGTGGCGCCGGTGATGCCGGCCACGATGCGTCCGGCGTAGAGGATCGAGATCGATCTCGATCCCGCGAA
ATTAATACGACTCACTATAGGGGAATTGTGAGCGGATAACAATTCCCCTCTAGAAATAATTTTGTTTAAC
TTTAAGAAGGAGATATACCATGGCAAGCTGGAGCCACCCGCAGTTCGAAAAGGGTGCAGATGACGACGAC
AAGGTACCGCATATGGATAAAGACTGCGAAATGAAACGCACTACCCTGGACAGCCCGCTGGGTAAACTGG
AACTGAGCGGTTGCGAGCAGGGCCTGCACGAAATCATTTTCCTGGGCAAAGGTACGAGCGCTGCGGATGC
GGTCGAAGTACCGGCTCCGGCTGCGGTTCTGGGTGGCCCGGAGCCGCTGATGCAGGCTACCGCATGGCTG
AACGCATATTTTCACCAGCCAGAGGCGATTGAAGAGTTCCCTGTACCGGCCCTGCATCACCCGGTATTTC
AGCAGGAATCCTTTACCCGTCAGGTACTGTGGAAACTGCTGAAAGTAGTGAAATTCGGCGAGGTGATCTC
CTATTCCCATCTGGCGGCGCTGGCTGGCAACCCAGCGGCAACTGCGGCGGTGAAAACCGCTCTGTCTGGT
AATCCGGTGCCAATTCTGATCCCGTGCCACCGTGTGGTTCAGGGCGACCTGGACGTAGGTGGCTACGAAG
GCGGCCTGGCTGTGAAAGAATGGCTGCTGGCGCACGAAGGTCACCGTCTGGGTAAACCAGGCCTGGGCGA
ATTCCCTCCTCCTCCGCCACCGCCACCACCGCCGCCGCCGCCACCACCACCTCCTCCGCCTCCTCCACCA
CCACCGCCACCGCCTCCACCACCTGGCGGCCGCATGATCAGTCTGATTGCGGCGTTAGCGGTAGATCGCG
TTATCGGCATGGAAAACGCCATGCCGTGGAACGGTCTGAGCGGCGACCAAATGGGCCAGATCGAAAAAAT
TTTTAAGGTGGTGTACCCTGTGGATGATCATCACTTTAAGGTGATCCTGCACTATGGCACACTGGTAATC
GACGGGGTTACGCCGAACATGATCGACTATTTCGGACGGCCGTATGAAGGCATCGCCGTGTTCGACGGCA
AAAAGATCACTGTAACAGGGACCCTGTGGAACGGCAACAAAATTATCGACGAGCGCCTGATCAACCCCGA
CGGCTCCCTGCTGTTCCGAGTAACCATCAACGGAGTGACCGGCTGGCGGCTGTGCGAACGCATTCTGGCG
GGTGGCACCGGTGGCTCTGGCGGTACCGGTGGCTCTATGGTCTTCACACTCGAAGATTTCGTTGGGGACT
GGCGACAGACAGCCGGCTACAACCTGGACCAAGTCCTTGAACAGGGAGGTGTGTCCAGTTTGTTTCAGAA
TCTCGGGGTGTCCGTAACTCCGATCCAAAGGATTGTCCTGAGCGGTGAAAATGGGCTGAAGATCGACATC
CATGTCATCATCCCGTATGAACTGCCTGCCGATCTCGCCTGGTTTAAACGCAACACCTTAAATAAACCCG
TGATTATGGGCCGCCATACCTGGGAATCAATCGGTCGTCCGTTGCCAGGACGCAAAAATATTATCCTCAG
CAGTCAACCGGGTACGGACGATCGCGTAACGTGGGTGAAGTCGGTGGATGAAGCCATCGCGGCGTGTGGT
GACGTACCAGAAATCATGGTGATTGGCGGCGGTGCAGTTTATGAACAGTTCTTGCCAAAAGCGCAAAAAC
TGTATCTGACGCATATCGACGCAGAAGTGGAAGGCGACACCCATTTCCCGGATTACGAGCCGGATGACTG
GGAATCGGTATTCAGCGAATTCCACGATGCTGATGCGCAGAACTCTCACAGCTATTGCTTTGAGATTCTG
GAGCGGCGGGGAGCTCCGGGCTTCTCCTCAATTTCCGCTCATCACCACCATCATCACCATCACCACCACT
AATTAACCTAGGCTGCTGCCACCGCTGAGCAATAACTAGCATAACCCCTTGGGGCCTCTAAACGGGTCTT
GAGGGGTTTTTTGCTGAAAGGAGGAACTATATCCGGATTGGCGAATGGG
[124 nt withheld, positions 2220-2343]
C
[91 nt withheld, positions 2345-2435]
A
[49 nt withheld, positions 2437-2485]
CCTTTGACGTTGGAGTCCACGTTCTTT
[37 nt withheld, positions 2513-2549]
ACCCTATCTCGGTCTATTCTTTTGATTTATAAGGGATTTTGCCGATTTCGGCCTATTGGTTAAAAAATGA
GCTGATTTAACAAAAATTTAACGCGAATTTTAACAAAATATTAACGTTTACAATTTCTGGCGGCACGATG
GCATGAGATTATCAAAAAGGATCTTCACCTAGATCCTTTTAAATTAAAAATGAAGTTTTAAATCAATCTA
AAGTATATATGAGTAAACTTGGTCTGACAGTTACCAATGCTTAATCAGTGAGGCACCTATCTCAGCGATC
TGTCTATTTCGTTCATCCATAGTTGCCTGACTCCCCGTCGTGTAGATAACTACGATACGGGAGGGCTTAC
CATCTGGCCCCAGTGCTGCAATGATACCGCGAGACCCACGCTCACCGGCTCCAGATTTATCAGCAATAAA
CCAGCCAGCCGGAAGGGCCGAGCGCAGAAGTGGTCCTGCAACTTTATCCGCCTCCATCCAGTCTATTAAT
TGTTGCCGGGAAGCTAGAGTAAGTAGTTCGCCAGTTAATAGTTTGCGCAACGTTGTTGCCATTGCTACAG
GCATCGTGGTGTCACGCTCGTCGTTTGGTATGGCTTCATTCAGCTCCGGTTCCCAACGATCAAGGCGAGT
TACATGATCCCCCATGTTGTGCAAAAAAGCGGTTAGCTCCTTCGGTCCTCCGATCGTTGTCAGAAGTAAG
TTGGCCGCAGTGTTATCACTCATGGTTATGGCAGCACTGCATAATTCTCTTACTGTCATGCCATCCGTAA
GATGCTTTTCTGTGACTGGTGAGTACTCAACCAAGTCATTCTGAGAATAGTGTATGCGGCGACCGAGTTG
CTCTTGCCCGGCGTCAATACGGGATAATACCGCGCCACATAGCAGAACTTTAAAAGTGCTCATCATTGGA
AAACGTTCTTCGGGGCGAAAACTCTCAAGGATCTTACCGCTGTTGAGATCCAGTTCGATGTAACCCACTC
GTGCACCCAACTGATCTTCAGCATCTTTTACTTTCACCAGCGTTTCTGGGTGAGCAAAAACAGGAAGGCA
AAATGCCGCAAAAAAGGGAATAAGGGCGACACGGAAATGTTGAATACTCATACTCTTCCTTTTTCAATCA
TGATTGAAGCATTTATCAGGGTTATTGTCTCATGAGCGGATACATATTTGAATGTATTTAGAAAAATAAA
CAAATAGGTCATGACCAAAATCCCTTAACGTGAGTTTTCGTTCCACTGAGCGTCAGACCCCGTAGAAAAG
ATCAAAGGATCTTCTTGAGATCCTTTTTTTCTGCGCGTAATCTGCTGCTTGCAAACAAAAAAACCACCGC
TACCAGCGGTGGTTTGTTTGCCGGATCAAGAGCTACCAACTCTTTTTCCGAAGGTAACTGGCTTCAGCAG
AGCGCAGATACCAAATACTGTCCTTCTAGTGTAGCCGTAGTTAGGCCACCACTTCAAGAACTCTGTAGCA
CCGCCTACATACCTCGCTCTGCTAATCCTGTTACCAGTGGCTGCTGCCAGTGGCGATAAGTCGTGTCTTA
CCGGGTTGGACTCAAGACGATAGTTACCGGATAAGGCGCAGCGGTCGGGCTGAACGGGGGGTTCGTGCAC
ACAGCCCAGCTTGGAGCGAACGACCTACACCGAACTGAGATACCTACAGCGTGAGCTATGAGAAAGCGCC
ACGCTTCCCGAAGGGAGAAAGGCGGACAGGTATCCGGTAAGCGGCAGGGTCGGAACAGGAGAGCGCACGA
GGGAGCTTCCAGGGGGAAACGCCTGGTATCTTTATAGTCCTGTCGGGTTTCGCCACCTCTGACTTGAGCG
TCGATTTTTGTGATGCTCGTCAGGGGGGCGGAGCCTATGGAAAAACGCCAGCAACGCGGCCTTTTTACGG
TTCCTGGCCTTTTGCTGGCCTTTTGCTCACATGTTCTTTCCTGCGTTATCCCCTGATTCTGTGGATAACC
GTATTACCGCCTTTGAGTGAGCTGATACCGCTCGCCGCAGCCGAACGACCGAGCGCAGCGAGTCAGTGAG
CGAGGAAGCGGAAGAGCGCCTGATGCGGTATTTTCTCCTTACGCATCTGTGCGGTATTTCACACCGCAAT
GGTGCACTCTCAGTACAATCTGCTCTGATGCCGCATAGTTAAGCCAGTATACACTCCGCTATCGCTACGT
GACTGGGTCATGGCTGCGCCCCGACACCCGCCAACACCCGCTGACGCGCCCTGACGGGCTTGTCTGCTCC
CGGCATCCGCTTACAGACAAGCTGTGACCGTCTCCGGGAGCTGCATGTGTCAGAGGTTTTCACCGTCATC
ACCGAAACGCGCGAGGCAGCTGCGGTAAAGCTCATCAGCGTGGTCGTGAAGCGATTCACAGATGTCTGCC
TGTTCATCCGCGTCCAGCTCGTTGAGTTTCTCCAGAAGCGTTAATGTCTGGCTTCTGATAAAGCGGGCCA
TGTTAAGGGCGGTTTTTTCCTGTTTGGTCACTGATGCCTCCGTGTAAGGGGGATTTCTGTTCATGGGGGT
AATGATACCGATGAAACGAGAGAGGATGCTCACGATACGGGTTACTGATGATGAACATGCCCGGTTACTG
GAACGTTGTGAGGGTAAACAACTGGCGGTATGGATGCGGCGGGACCAGAGAAAAATCACTCAGGGTCAAT
GCCAGCGCTTCGTTAATACAGATGTAGGTGTTCCACAGGGTAGCCAGCAGCATCCTGCGATGCAGATCCG
GAACATAATGGTGCAGGGCGCTGACTTCCGCGTTTCCAGACTTTACGAAACACGGAAACCGAAGACCATT
CATGTTGTTGCTCAGGTCGCAGACGTTTTGCAGCAGCAGTCGCTTCACGTTCGCTCGCGTATCGGTGATT
CATTCTGCTAACCAGTAAGGCAACCCCGCCAGCCTAGCCGGGTCCTCAACGACAGGAGCACGATCATGCT
AGTCATGCCCCGCGCCCACCGGAAGGAGCTGACTGGGTTGAAGGCTCTCAAGGGCATCGGTCGAGATCCC
GGTGCCTAATGAGTGAGCTAACTTACATTAATTGCGTTGCGCTCACTGCCCGCTTTCCAGTCGGGAAACC
TGTCGTGCCAGCTGCATTAATGAATCGGCCAACGCGCGGGGAGAGGCGGTTTGCGTATTGGGCGCCAGGG
TGGTTTTTCTTTTCACCAGTGAGACGGGCAACAGCTGATTGCCCTTCACCGCCTGGCCCTGAGAGAGTTG
CAGCAAGCGGTCCACGCTGGTTTGCCCCAGCAGGCGAAAATCCTGTTTGATGGTGGTTAACGGCGGGATA
TAACATGAGCTGTCTTCGGTATCGTCGTATCCCACTACCGAGATGTCCGCACCAACGCGCAGCCCGGACT
CGGTAATGGCGCGCATTGCGCCCAGCGCCATCTGATCGTTGGCAACCAGCATCGCAGTGGGAACGATGCC
CTCATTCAGCATTTGCATGGTTTGTTGAAAACCGGACATGGCACTCCAGTCGCCTTCCCGTTCCGCTATC
GGCTGAATTTGATTGCGAGTGAGATATTTATGCCAGCCAGCCAGACGCAGACGCGCCGAGACAGAACTTA
ATGGGCCCGCTAACAGCGCGATTTGCTGGTGACCCAATGCGACCAGATGCTCCACGCCCAGTCGCGTACC
GTCTTCATGGGAGAAAATAATACTGTTGATGGGTGTCTGGTCAGAGACATCAAGAAATAACGCCGGAACA
TTAGTGCAGGCAGCTTCCACAGCAATGGCATCCTGGTCATCCAGCGGATAGTTAATGATCAGCCCACTGA
CGCGTTGCGCGAGAAGATTGTGCACCGCCGCTTTACAGGCTTCGACGCCGCTTCGTTCTACCATCGACAC
CACCACGCTGGCACCCAGTTGATCGGCGCGAGATTTAATCGCCGCGACAATTTGCGACGGCGCGTGCAGG
GCCAGACTGGAGGTGGCAACGCCAATCAGCAACGACTGTTTGCCCGCCAGTTGTTGTGCCACGCGGTTGG
GAATGTAATTCAGCTCCGCCATCGCCGCTTCCACTTTTTCCCGCGTTTTCGCAGAAACGTGGCTGGCCTG
GTTCACCACGCGGGAAACGGTCTGATAAGAGACACCGGCATACTCTGCGACATCGTATAACGTTACTGGT
TTCACATTCACCACCCTGAATTGACTCTCTTCCGGGCGCTATCATGCCATACCGCGAAAGGTTTTGCGCC
ATTCGATGGTGTCCGGGATCTCGACGCTCTCCCTTATGCGACTCCTGCATTAGGAAGCAGCCCAGTAGTA
GGTTGAGGCCGTTGAGCACCGCCGCCGCAAGGAATGGTGCATG
Features (pLannotate 1.2.2; 23 found; start..end, strand, type, name):
    213..231     +  promoter       T7 promoter: promoter for bacteriophage T7 RNA polymerase
    232..256     +  protein_bind   lac operator: The lac repressor binds to the lac operator to inhibit transcription in E. coli. This inhibition can be relieved by adding lactose or isopropyl-β-D-thiogalactopyranoside (IPTG). lac repressor encoded by lacI
    271..293     +  RBS            RBS: efficient ribosome binding site from bacteriophage T7 gene 10 (Olins and Rangwala, 1989)
    309..332     +  CDS            Strep-Tag II: peptide that binds Strep-Tactin®, an engineered form of streptavidin
    363..908     +  CDS            MGMT (fragment): MGMT_HUMAN - Experimental evidence at protein level: Swiss-Prot protein existence level 1. Involved in the cellular defense against the biological effects of O6-methylguanine (O6-MeG) and O4-methylthymine (O4-MeT) in DNA. Repairs the methylated nucleobase in DNA by stoichiometrically transferring the methyl group to a cysteine residue in the enzyme. This is a suicide reaction: the enzyme is irreversibly inactivated. From Homo sapiens (Human).
   1014..1082    +  CDS            ecDHFR (fragment): E. coli dihydrofolate reductase; folA
   1083..1400    +  CDS            Nluc (fragment): NanoLuc® luciferase human codon-optimized
   1437..1631    +  CDS            Nluc (fragment): NanoLuc® luciferase human codon-optimized
   1632..2039    +  CDS            ecDHFR (fragment): E. coli dihydrofolate reductase; folA
   2111..2128    +  CDS            SET1 (fragment): solubility-enhancement tag derived from T7 phage gene 10B
   2136..2183    +  terminator     T7 terminator: transcription terminator for bacteriophage T7 RNA polymerase
   2220..2675    +  rep_origin     f1 ori (sequence partly withheld): f1 bacteriophage origin of replication; arrow indicates direction of (+) strand synthesis
   2790..3650    -  CDS            AmpR: β-lactamase; bla; confers resistance to ampicillin, carbenicillin, and related antibiotics
   3651..3743    -  promoter       AmpR promoter: bla
   3824..4412    +  rep_origin     ori: high-copy-number ColE1/pMB1/pBR322/pUC origin of replication
   4598..4737    -  misc_feature   bom: basis of mobility region from pBR322
   4839..5030    -  CDS            rop: Rop protein, which maintains plasmids at low copy number; rop
   5047..5427    +  CDS            YPB1_ECOLX: Protein predicted: Swiss-Prot protein existence level 4. From Escherichia coli.
   5489..5553    -  CDS            TcR (fragment): tetracycline efflux protein; tet; confers resistance to tetracycline
   5568..5589    -  protein_bind   CAP binding site: CAP binding activates transcription in the presence of cAMP. E. coli catabolite activator protein
   5602..6684    -  CDS            lacI: lac repressor; lacI; The lac repressor binds to the lac operator to inhibit transcription in E. coli. This inhibition can be relieved by adding lactose or isopropyl-β-D-thiogalactopyranoside (IPTG).
   6685..6762    -  promoter       lacI promoter: lacI
   6770..187     -  CDS            TcR (fragment) (across the origin): tetracycline efflux protein; tet; confers resistance to tetracycline
