[The description below was written by a language model from this plasmid's Addgene catalogue record and pLannotate feature annotations shown in this document.]
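Description:
pET51b(+)-NADPH-LUCID-2 (C50 29 nM) is a bacterial expression plasmid of about 6.9 kb built on the Novagen pET51b(+) backbone. It encodes a semisynthetic bioluminescent (BRET) sensor protein for measuring NADPH concentration. The plasmid replicates in E. coli from a pBR322-type ColE1 origin accompanied by the bom region and the rop gene, consistent with the low copy number listed. Selection is by ampicillin through the β-lactamase gene. An f1 origin is also present, and short tetracycline-resistance fragments appear to be non-functional backbone remnants. Expression is driven by a T7 promoter with an adjacent lac operator, the T7 gene 10 ribosome binding site and a T7 terminator. The plasmid-borne lacI gene supplies repressor, so transcription is IPTG-inducible in hosts that provide T7 RNA polymerase.

The synthetic insert (about 1.8 kb, assembled by Gibson cloning) is a single fusion protein named SNAP_Pro30_[cpNLuc23_24]eDHFR(R98A). It starts with an N-terminal Strep-tag II, followed by SNAP-tag, which the annotation software detects as a fragment of human MGMT, the protein from which SNAP-tag was engineered. Next comes a linker that the insert name indicates is a 30-residue polyproline spacer. The last module is E. coli dihydrofolate reductase carrying the R98A mutation. A circularly permuted NanoLuc luciferase is inserted into it, which shows in the feature table as two Nluc fragments flanked by two ecDHFR fragments. A C-terminal His-tag is recorded but not annotated as such, and the two tags allow tandem affinity purification.

SNAP-tag allows covalent attachment of a synthetic ligand, which is what makes the sensor semisynthetic, but the record does not describe that molecule. The stated C50 of 29 nM defines this variant's response range. The associated publication concerns point-of-care metabolic assays. The depositor and sequencing-verified records differ by three nucleotides in length but have identical feature layouts.
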