Addgene plasmid #117909: pET51b(+)-NADPH-LUCID-2 (C50 29 nM)
Purpose: Plasmid encoding the bacterial expression of the BRET semi-synthetic biosensor measuring the NADPH concentration with a C50 of 29 nM
Depositing lab: Kai Johnsson. Depositing organization: Max Planck Institute for Medical Research. Publication: Semisynthetic sensor proteins enable metabolic assays at the point of care. Yu Q, Xue L, Hiblot J, Griss R, Fabritz S, Roux C, Binz PA, Haas D, Okun JG, Johnsson K. Science. 2018 Sep 14;361(6407):1122-1126. doi: 10.1126/science.aat7992. PubMed 30213915.
Backbone
  Vector backbone: pET51-b(+)
  Backbone manufacturer: Novagen
  Backbone size w/o insert (bp): 5218
  Total vector size (bp): 6865
  Vector type: Bacterial Expression
Growth in bacteria
  Bacterial resistance: Ampicillin, 100 μg/mL
  Growth temperature: 37°C
  Growth strain: DH5alpha
  Copy number: Low Copy
Gene/Insert
  Gene/Insert name: SNAP_Pro30_[cpNLuc23_24]eDHFR(R98A)
  Species: Synthetic
  Insert size (bp): 1803
  Mutation: R98A on eDHFR
  Promoter: T7
  Tag / fusion protein: Strep-tag (N terminal on insert); His-tag (C terminal on insert)
  Cloning method: Gibson Cloning
  Sequencing primers: 5′ T7; 3′ pET-RP
Terms and licenses: Academic/Nonprofit Terms; Industry Terms: Not Available to Industry
How to cite: pET51b(+)-NADPH-LUCID-2 (C50 29 nM) was a gift from Kai Johnsson (Addgene plasmid # 117909 ; http://n2t.net/addgene:117909 ; RRID:Addgene_117909)
